Addgene plasmid #28195: tdp43-EGFP construct2
Depositing lab: Zuoshang Xu. Depositing organization: University of Massachusetts, Worcester. Publication: The C-terminal TDP-43 fragments have a high aggregation propensity and harm neurons by a dominant-negative mechanism. Yang C, Tan W, Whittle C, Qiu L, Cao L, Akbarian S, Xu Z. PLoS One. 2010 . 5(12):e15878. 10.1371/journal.pone.0015878 PubMed 21209826.
Backbone
  Vector backbone: pEGFP-N1
  Backbone manufacturer: Clontech Laboratories, Inc
  Backbone size w/o insert (bp): 4694
  Vector type: Mammalian Expression
  Selectable markers: Neomycin (select with G418)
Growth in bacteria
  Bacterial resistance: Kanamycin, 50 μg/mL
  Growth temperature: 37°C
  Growth strain: DH5alpha
  Growth instructions: DH5a in LB media at 37C
  Copy number: High Copy
Gene/Insert
  Gene/Insert name: Tar DNA binding protein (alt name: TDP43)
  Species: H. sapiens (human)
  Insert size (bp): 990
  Mutation: aa86-414 only
  GenBank ID: NM_007375
  Entrez Gene: TARDBP (a.k.a. ALS10, TDP-43)
  Tag / fusion protein: EGFP (C terminal on backbone)
  Cloning method: Restriction Enzyme; 5′ cloning site Xho1 (not destroyed); 3′ cloning site BamH1 (not destroyed)
  Sequencing primers: 5′ AATGGGAGTTTGTTTTGGCA; 3′ ACGAGGGTGGGCCAGGGCA
Terms and licenses: Academic/Nonprofit Terms; Industry Terms: Not Available to Industry
How to cite: tdp43-EGFP construct2 was a gift from Zuoshang Xu (Addgene plasmid # 28195 ; http://n2t.net/addgene:28195 ; RRID:Addgene_28195)
