[The description below was written by a language model from this plasmid's Addgene catalogue record.]
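Description:
tdp43-EGFP construct2 is a mammalian expression plasmid built on the Clontech pEGFP-N1 backbone, carrying a truncated form of human TAR DNA binding protein (TARDBP, TDP-43) fused to EGFP. The roughly 990 bp insert encodes only amino acids 86–414 of TDP-43, so the protein lacks its N-terminal portion. It was cloned between the XhoI and BamHI sites of the multiple cloning site, both of which remain intact. Because pEGFP-N1 places its cloning site upstream of the EGFP coding sequence, the fluorescent protein sits at the C terminus of the TDP-43 fragment. The record does not list the promoter, although pEGFP-N1 vectors normally drive expression of the fusion from the CMV immediate-early promoter. No feature table is provided, so individual backbone elements cannot be confirmed here.

The plasmid is maintained at high copy number in E. coli under kanamycin selection. The same resistance cassette confers neomycin resistance in mammalian cells, which allows G418 selection of stable transfectants.

The associated publication examines C-terminal TDP-43 fragments, reporting that they are highly prone to aggregation and harm neurons through a dominant-negative mechanism. The name suggests this plasmid is one of a series of TDP-43–EGFP constructs. The EGFP tag allows the localization and aggregation of the aa86–414 fragment to be followed by fluorescence in transfected cells, which is relevant to studies of TDP-43 pathology in ALS, as reflected in the gene's ALS10 alias.
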