>Addgene plasmid #28195 | tdp43-EGFP construct2 | addgene partial sequence | sequence record 35132 | 28195 with EGFP-N
GCTCCTCGCCCTTGCTCACCATGGTGGCGACCGGTGGATCCCGCATTCCCCAGCCAGAAGACTTAGAATC
CATGCTTGAGCCAAAGCCTCCATTAAAACCACTGCCCGACCCTGCATTGGATGCTGATCCCCAACCAATT
GCTGCACCAGAATTAGAGCCACTATAAGAGTTATTTCCAGAACCGAAGGCCTGGTTTGGCTCCCTCTGCA
TGTTGCCTTGGTTTTGGTTATTACCCGATGGGCCTGACTGGTTCTGCTGGCTGGCTAACATGCCCATCAT
ACCCCAACTGCTCTGTAGTGCTGCCTGGGCGGCAGCCATCATGGCTGGATTAATGCTGAACGCACCAAAG
TTCATCCCACCACCCATATTACTACCTTGATTGTTTCCCAAACCAGCTCCACCCCCTCTGCTATTACCAA
ATCCACCCTGATTCCCAAAGCCACCTGGATTACCACCAAATCTTCCACTTCTTTCTAACTGTCTATTGCT
ATTGTGCTTAGGTTCGGCATTGGATATATGAACGCTGATTCCTTTAATGATCAAGTCCTCTCCACAAAGA
GACTGCGCAATCTGATCATCTGCAAATGTAACAAAGGCAAAGGCCCTGAATGGCTTGGGGATGAAGACAT
CCATCACATCCCCGTACTGAGAGAAGAACTCCCGCAGCTCATCCTCAGTCATGTCCTCTGTACAGCGCCC
CACAAACACTTTTCTGCTTCTCAAAGGCTCATCTTGGCTTTGCTTAGAATTAGGAAGTTTGCAGTCACAC
CATCGTCCATCTATCATATGTCGCTGTGACATTACTTTCACTTGTGTTTCATATTCCGTAAAACGAACAA
AGCCAAACCCCTTTGAATGACCAGTCTTAA
