>Addgene plasmid #28195 | tdp43-EGFP construct2 | addgene partial sequence | sequence record 35848 | CMV-F 5'-CGCAAATGGGCGGTAGGCGTG-3'
AGCAGAGCTGGTTTAGTGACCGTCAGATCCGCTAGCGCTACCGGACTCAGATCTCGAGATGGATGAGACA
GATGCTTCATCAGCAGTGAAAGTGAAAAGAGCAGTCCAGAAAACATCCGATTTAATAGTGTTGGGTCTCC
CATGGAAAACAACCGAACAGGACCTGAAAGAGTATTTTAGTACCTTTGGAGAAGTTCTTATGGTGCAGGT
CAAGAAAGATCTTAAGACTGGTCATTCAAAGGGGTTTGGCTTTGTTCGTTTTACGGAATATGAAACACAA
GTGAAAGTAATGTCACAGCGACATATGATAGATGGACGATGGTGTGACTGCAAACTTCCTAATTCTAAGC
AAAGCCAAGATGAGCCTTTGAGAAGCAGAAAAGTGTTTGTGGGGCGCTGTACAGAGGACATGACTGAGGA
TGAGCTGCGGGAGTTCTTCTCTCAGTACGGGGATGTGATGGATGTCTTCATCCCCAAGCCATTCAGGGCC
TTTGCCTTTGTTACATTTGCAGATGATCAGATTGCGCAGTCTCTTTGTGGAGAGGACTTGATCATTAAAG
GAATCAGCGTTCATATATCCAATGCCGAACCTAAGCACAATAGCAATAGACAGTTAGAAAGAAGTGGAAG
ATTTGGTGGTAATCCAGGTGGCTTTGGGAATCAGGGTGGATTTGGTAATAGCAGAGGGGGTGGAGCTGGT
TTGGGAAACAATCAAGGTAGTAATATGGGTGGTGGGATGAACTTTGGTGCGTTCAGCATTAATCCAGCCA
TGATGGCTGCCGCCCAGGCAGCACTACAGAGCAGTTGGGGTATGATGGGCATGTTAGCCAGCCAGCAGAA
CCAGTCA
